Addgene plasmid #118492: pMRE140
Purpose: broad-host range plasmid to constitutively express fluorescent protein genes in bacteria
Depositing lab: Mitja Remus-Emsermann. Depositing organization: University of Canterbury. Publication: Chromatic Bacteria - A Broad Host-Range Plasmid and Chromosomal Insertion Toolbox for Fluorescent Protein Expression in Bacteria. Schlechter RO, Jun H, Bernach M, Oso S, Boyd E, Munoz-Lintz DA, Dobson RCJ, Remus DM, Remus-Emsermann MNP. Front Microbiol. 2018 Dec 12;9:3052. doi: 10.3389/fmicb.2018.03052. eCollection 2018. PubMed 30631309.
Backbone
  Vector backbone: pFru97
  Vector type: Bacterial Expression
  Selectable markers: Gentamicin ; Chloramphenicol/
Growth in bacteria
  Bacterial resistance: Kanamycin, 50 μg/mL
  Growth temperature: 37°C
  Growth strain: E. coli S17-1 lambda pir
  Copy number: High Copy
Gene/Insert
  Gene/Insert name: TagBFP2
  Species: Synthetic
  Cloning method: Gibson Cloning
Resource information
  A portion of this plasmid was derived from a plasmid made by: mTagBFP2-pBAD
Terms and licenses: Academic/Nonprofit Terms; Industry Terms: Not Available to Industry
Depositor comments: Please visit https://www.biorxiv.org/content/early/2018/09/07/402172 for bioRxiv preprint.
How to cite: pMRE140 was a gift from Mitja Remus-Emsermann (Addgene plasmid # 118492 ; http://n2t.net/addgene:118492 ; RRID:Addgene_118492)
