[The description below was written by a language model from this plasmid's Addgene catalogue record and pLannotate feature annotations shown in this document.]
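Description:
pMRE140 is a broad-host-range bacterial expression plasmid of about 8.4 kb, built on the pFru97 backbone and designed to give constitutive production of a blue fluorescent protein in diverse bacteria. Replication depends on the pBBR1 oriV together with its cognate Rep protein, a system from Bordetella bronchiseptica that functions in many Gram-negative species. The record lists it as high copy and maintained in an E. coli S17-1 lambda pir host, a strain commonly used as a conjugative donor, although no transfer origin is annotated in the feature table. Three intact resistance genes are present: neo (nptII) for kanamycin, the selection listed for propagation, a gentamicin acetyltransferase downstream of a class 1 integron Pc promoter, and a chloramphenicol acetyltransferase with a fragment of its own cat promoter.

The payload is the mTagBFP2 coding sequence, a rapidly maturing monomeric blue fluorescent protein, derived from an mTagBFP2-pBAD plasmid and inserted by Gibson assembly. It is followed by the lambda t0 terminator, then the cat cassette and an rrnB T1 terminator. The promoter driving mTagBFP2 is not explicitly annotated. A short Tn5 tnpA fragment lies immediately upstream of the reporter across the circular junction, but the record does not say what role that region plays. Four tandem rrnB T1 terminators sit further upstream, presumably insulating the cassette from read-through transcription. Fragments of ble, lacZα, TcR, CmR, M13 ori and a T7 promoter appear to be backbone remnants. The plasmid belongs to a toolbox for fluorescently tagging bacteria, allowing strains to be distinguished by colour.
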