Features (pLannotate 1.2.2; 23 found; start..end, strand, type, name):
      1..711     +  CDS            mTagBFP2: mTagBFP2 is a basic (constitutively fluorescent) blue fluorescent protein published in 2011, derived from Entacmaea quadricolor. It is reported to be a very rapidly-maturing monomer with very low acid sensitivity.
    728..822     +  terminator     lambda t0 terminator: transcription terminator from phage lambda
    837..865     +  promoter       cat promoter (fragment): promoter of the E. coli cat gene encoding chloramphenicol acetyltransferase
    866..1522    +  CDS            cat: CAT_ECOLX - Experimental evidence at protein level: Swiss-Prot protein existence level 1. This enzyme is an effector of chloramphenicol resistance in bacteria. From Escherichia coli. This protein is used as a marker in many commonly used cloning vectors, such as pACYC184.
   1590..1676    +  terminator     rrnB T1 terminator: Escherichia coli rrnB; transcription terminator T1 from the E. coli rrnB gene
   1726..1842    -  CDS            CmR (fragment): chloramphenicol acetyltransferase; cat; confers resistance to chloramphenicol
   1842..1994    -  CDS            ble (fragment): BLE_KLEPN - Experimental evidence at protein level: Swiss-Prot protein existence level 1. Binding protein with a strong affinity to the bleomycin family of antibiotics. Binds to CL990; an antimitotic-antibiotic compound. From Klebsiella pneumoniae.
   2018..2809    -  CDS            neo: KKA2_KLEPN - Also known as kan, nptII. Experimental evidence at protein level: Swiss-Prot protein existence level 1. Resistance to kanamycin, neomycin, paromomycin, ribostamycin, butirosin and gentamicin B. From Klebsiella pneumoniae.
   2841..3125    -  CDS            tnpA (fragment): TN5P_ECOLX - Also known as tnp. Experimental evidence at protein level: Swiss-Prot protein existence level 1. Mediates transposition of transposon Tn5 by a 'cut and paste' mechanism. First, the monomeric transposase binds the 19 bp inverted DNA repeats flanking the transposon. Then, dimerization of the DNA- bound transposase creates a synaptic DNA complex. After nicking of the first DNA strand, excision of the transposon proceeds through a series of intermediates. The transposase then mediates the insertion of the transposon at a new site by strand transfer. The activity of the wild- type tran
   4289..5060    +  rep_origin     pBBR1 oriV: replication origin of the broad-host-range plasmid pBBR1 from Bordetella bronchiseptica; requires the pBBR1 Rep protein for replication
   5061..5723    +  CDS            pBBR1 Rep: replication protein for the broad-host-range plasmid pBBR1 from Bordetella bronchiseptica
   5784..5853    +  CDS            TcR (fragment): tetracycline efflux protein; tet; confers resistance to tetracycline
   6183..6214    -  CDS            CmR (fragment): chloramphenicol acetyltransferase confers resistance to chloramphenicol
   6214..6291    +  rep_origin     M13 ori (fragment): M13 bacteriophage origin of replication; arrow indicates direction of (+) strand synthesis
   6295..6450    -  CDS            lacZα (fragment): LacZα fragment of β-galactosidase; lacZ fragment
   6458..6476    +  promoter       T7 promoter: promoter for bacteriophage T7 RNA polymerase
   6519..6605    +  terminator     rrnB T1 terminator: Escherichia coli rrnB; transcription terminator T1 from the E. coli rrnB gene
   6702..6788    +  terminator     rrnB T1 terminator: Escherichia coli rrnB; transcription terminator T1 from the E. coli rrnB gene
   6885..6971    +  terminator     rrnB T1 terminator: Escherichia coli rrnB; transcription terminator T1 from the E. coli rrnB gene
   7068..7154    +  terminator     rrnB T1 terminator: Escherichia coli rrnB; transcription terminator T1 from the E. coli rrnB gene
   7314..7342    +  promoter       Pc promoter: intI1 (promoter lies within the coding sequence); class 1 integron promoter
   7531..8064    +  CDS            GmR: gentamycin acetyltransferase; aacC1; confers resistance to gentamycin
   8072..8389    +  CDS            tnpA (fragment): TN5P_ECOLX - Also known as tnp. Experimental evidence at protein level: Swiss-Prot protein existence level 1. Mediates transposition of transposon Tn5 by a 'cut and paste' mechanism. First, the monomeric transposase binds the 19 bp inverted DNA repeats flanking the transposon. Then, dimerization of the DNA- bound transposase creates a synaptic DNA complex. After nicking of the first DNA strand, excision of the transposon proceeds through a series of intermediates. The transposase then mediates the insertion of the transposon at a new site by strand transfer. The activity of the wild- type tran
>Addgene plasmid #118492 | pMRE140 | addgene full sequence | sequence record 226432 | Addgene NGS Result
ATGGTGTCTAAGGGCGAAGAGCTGATTAAGGAGAACATGCACATGAAGCTGTACATGGAGGGCACCGTGG
ACAACCATCACTTCAAGTGCACATCCGAGGGCGAAGGCAAGCCCTACGAGGGCACCCAGACCATGAGAAT
CAAGGTGGTCGAGGGCGGCCCTCTCCCCTTCGCCTTCGACATCCTGGCTACTAGCTTCCTCTACGGCAGC
AAGACCTTCATCAACCACACCCAGGGCATCCCCGACTTCTTCAAGCAGTCCTTCCCTGAGGGCTTCACAT
GGGAGAGAGTCACCACATACGAAGACGGGGGCGTGCTGACCGCTACCCAGGACACCAGCCTCCAGGACGG
CTGCCTCATCTACAACGTCAAGATCAGAGGGGTGAACTTCACATCCAACGGCCCTGTGATGCAGAAGAAA
ACACTCGGCTGGGAGGCCTTCACCGAGACGCTGTACCCCGCTGACGGCGGCCTGGAAGGCAGAAACGACA
TGGCCCTGAAGCTCGTGGGCGGGAGCCATCTGATCGCAAACGCCAAGACCACATATAGATCCAAGAAACC
CGCTAAGAACCTCAAGATGCCTGGCGTCTACTATGTGGACTACAGACTGGAAAGAATCAAGGAGGCCAAC
AACGAGACCTACGTCGAGCAGCACGAGGTGGCAGTGGCCAGATACTGCGACCTCCCTAGCAAACTGGGGC
ACAAGCTTAATTAATTAGCTGAGCTTGGACTCCTGTTGATAGATCCAGTAATGACCTCAGAACTCCATCT
GGATTTGTTCAGAACGCTCGGTTGCCGCCGGGCGTTTTTTATTGGTGAGAATCCAAGCTAGCTTGGCGAG
ATTTTCAGGAGCTAAGGAAGCTAAAATGGAGAAAAAAATCACTGGATATACCACCGTTGATATATCCCAA
TGGCATCGTAAAGAACATTTTGAGGCATTTCAGTCAGTTGCTCAATGTACCTATAACCAGACCGTTCAGC
TGGATATTACGGCCTTTTTAAAGACCGTAAAGAAAAATAAGCACAAGTTTTATCCGGCCTTTATTCACAT
TCTTGCCCGCCTGATGAATGCTCATCCGGAATTTCGTATGGCAATGAAAGACGGTGAGCTGGTGATATGG
GATAGTGTTCACCCTTGTTACACCGTTTTCCATGAGCAAACTGAAACGTTTTCATCGCTCTGGAGTGAAT
ACCACGACGATTTCCGGCAGTTTCTACACATATATTCGCAAGATGTGGCGTGTTACGGTGAAAACCTGGC
CTATTTCCCTAAAGGGTTTATTGAGAATATGTTTTTCGTCTCAGCCAATCCCTGGGTGAGTTTCACCAGT
TTTGATTTAAACGTGGCCAATATGGACAACTTCTTCGCCCCCGTTTTCACCATGGGCAAATATTATACGC
AAGGCGACAAGGTGCTGATGCCGCTGGCGATTCAGGTTCATCATGCCGTTTGTGATGGCTTCCATGTCGG
CAGAATGCTTAATGAATTACAACAGTACTGCGATGAGTGGCAGGGCGGGGCGTAATTTTTTTAAGGCAGT
TATTGGTGCCCTTAAACGCCTGGGGTAATGACTCTCTAGCTTGAGGCATCAAATAAAACGAAAGGCTCAG
TCGAAAGACTGGGCCTTTCGTTTTATCTGTTGTTTGTCGGTGAACGCTCTCCTGAGTAGGACAAATCCGC
CGCTAGGAGCTTGCGGCCGCCAGTGTGATGGATATCTGCATAAAAACTGTTGTAATTCATTAAGCATTCT
GCCGACATGGAAGCCATCACAAACGGCATGATGAACCTGAATCGCCAGCGGCATCAGCACCTTGTCGCCT
TGCGTATAATATTTGCCCATGGGGGTGGGCGAAGAACTCCAGCATGAGATCCCCGCGCTGGAGGATCATC
CAGCCGGCGTCCCGGAAAACGATTCCGAAGCCCAACCTTTCATAGAAGGCGGCGGTGGAATCGAAATCTC
GTGATGGCAGGTTGGGCGTCGCTTGGTCGGTCATTTCGAACCCCAGAGTCCCGCTCAGAAGAACTCGTCA
AGAAGGCGATAGAAGGCGATGCGCTGCGAATCGGGAGCGGCGATACCGTAAAGCACGAGGAAGCGGTCAG
CCCATTCGCCGCCAAGCTCTTCAGCAATATCACGGGTAGCCAACGCTATGTCCTGATAGCGGTCCGCCAC
ACCCAGCCGGCCACAGTCGATGAATCCAGAAAAGCGGCCATTTTCCACCATGATATTCGGCAAGCAGGCA
TCGCCATGGGTCACGACGAGATCCTCGCCGTCGGGCATGCGCGCCTTGAGCCTGGCGAACAGTTCGGCTG
GCGCGAGCCCCTGATGCTCTTCGTCCAGATCATCCTGATCGACAAGACCGGCTTCCATCCGAGTACGTGC
TCGCTCGATGCGATGTTTCGCTTGGTGGTCGAATGGGCAGGTAGCCGGATCAAGCGTATGCAGCCGCCGC
ATTGCATCAGCCATGATGGATACTTTCTCGGCAGGAGCAAGGTGAGATGACAGGAGATCCTGCCCCGGCA
CTTCGCCCAATAGCAGCCAGTCCCTTCCCGCTTCAGTGACAACGTCGAGCACAGCTGCGCAAGGAACGCC
CGTCGTGGCCAGCCACGATAGCCGCGCTGCCTCGTCCTGCAGTTCATTCAGGGCACCGGACAGGTCGGTC
TTGACAAAAAGAACCGGGCGCCCCTGCGCTGACAGCCGGAACACGGCGGCATCAGAGCAGCCGATTGTCT
GTTGTGCCCAGTCATAGCCGAATAGCCTCTCCACCCAAGCGGCCGGAGAACCTGCGTGCAATCCATCTTG
TTCAATCATGCGAAACGATCCTCATCCTGTCTCTTGATCAGATCTTGATCCCCTGCGCCATCAGATCCTT
GGCGGCAAGAAAGCCATCCAGTTTACTTTGCAGGGCTTCCCAACCTTACCAGAGGGCGCCCCAGCTGGCA
ATTCCGGTTCGCTTGCTGTCCATAAAACCGCCCAGTCTAGCTATCGCCATGTAAGCCCACTGCAAGCTAC
CTGCTTTCTCTTTGCGCTTGCGTTTTCCCTTGTCCAGATAGCCCAGTAGCTGACATTCATCCCAGGTGGC
ACTTTTCGGGGAAATGTGCGCGCCCGCGTTCCTGCTGGCGCTGGGCCTGTTTCTGGCGCTGGACTTCCCG
CTGTTCCGTCAGCAGCTTTTCGCCCACGGCCTTGATGATCGCGGCGGCCTTGGCCTGCATATCCCGATTC
AACGGCCCCAGGGCGTCCAGAACGGGCTTCAGGCGCTCCCGAAGGTCTCGGGCCGTCTCTTGGGCTTGAT
CGGCCTTCTTGCGCATCTCACGCGCTCCTGCGGCGGCCTGTAGGGCAGGCTCATACCCCTGCCGAACCGC
TTTTGTCAGCCGGTCGGCCACGGCTTCCGGCGTCTCAACGCGCTTTGAGATTCCCAGCTTTTCGGCCAAT
CCCTGCGGTGCATAGGCGCGTGGCTCGACCGCTTGCGGGCTGATGGTGACGTGGCCCACTGGTGGCCGCT
CCAGGGCCTCGTAGAACGCCTGAATGCGCGTGTGACGTGCCTTGCTGCCCTCGATGCCCCGTTGCAGCCC
TAGATCGGCCACAGCGGCCGCAAACGTGGTCTGGTCGCGGGTCATCTGCGCTTTGTTGCCGATGAACTCC
TTGGCCGACAGCCTGCCGTCCTGCGTCAGCGGCACCACGAACGCGGTCATGTGCGGGCTGGTTTCGTCAC
GGTGGATGCTGGCCGTCACGATGCGATCCGCCCCGTACTTGTCCGCCAGCCACTTGTGCGCCTTCTCGAA
GAACGCCGCCTGCTGTTCTTGGCTGGCCGACTTCCACCATTCCGGGCTGGCCGTCATGACGTACTCGACC
GCCAACACAGCGTCCTTGCGCCGCTTCTCTGGCAGCAACTCGCGCAGTCGGCCCATCGCTTCATCGGTGC
TGCTGGCCGCCCAGTGCTCGTTCTCTGGCGTCCTGCTGGCGTCAGCGTTGGGCGTCTCGCGCTCGCGGTA
GGCGTGCTTGAGACTGGCCGCCACGTTGCCCATTTTCGCCAGCTTCTTGCATCGCATGATCGCGTATGCC
GCCATGCCTGCCCCTCCCTTTTGGTGTCCAACCGGCTCGACGGGGGCAGCGCAAGGCGGTGCCTCCGGCG
GGCCACTCAATGCTTGAGTATACTCACTAGACTTTGCTTCGCAAAGTCGTGACCGCCTACGGCGGCTGCG
GCGCCCTACGGGCTTGCTCTCCGGGCTTCGCCCTGCGCGGTCGCTGCGCTCCCTTGCCAGCCCGTGGATA
TGTGGACGATGGCCGCGAGCGGCCACCGGCTGGCTCGCTTCGCTCGGCCCGTGGACAACCCTGCTGGACA
AGCTGATGGACAGGCTGCGCCTGCCCACGAGCTTGACCACAGGGATTGCCCACCGGCTACCCAGCCTTCG
ACCACATACCCACCGGCTCCAACTGCGCGGCCTGCGGCCTTGCCCCATCAATTTTTTTAATTTTCTCTGG
GGAAAAGCCTCCGGCCTGCGGCCTGCGCGCTTCGCTTGCCGGTTGGACACCAAGTGGAAGGCGGGTCAAG
GCTCGCGCAGCGACCGCGCAGCGGCTTGGCCTTGACGCGCCTGGAACGACCCAAGCCTATGCGAGTGGGG
GCAGTCGAAGGGCGAAGCCCGCCCGCCTGCCCCCCGAGCCTCACGGCGGCGAGTGCGGGGGTTCCAAGGG
GGCAGCGCCACCTTGGGCAAGGCCGAAGGCCGCGCAGTCGATCAACAAGCCCCGGAGGGGCCACTTTTTG
CCGGAGGGGGAGCCGCGCCGAAGGCGTGGGGGAACCCCGCAGGGGTGCCCTTCTTTGGGCACCAAAGAAC
TAGATATAGGGCGAAATGCGAAAGACTTAAAAATCAACAACTTAAAAAAGGGGGGTACGCAACAGCTCAT
TGCGGCACCCCCCGCAATAGCTCATTGCGTAGGTTAAAGAAAATCTGTAATTGACTGCCACTTTTACGCA
ACGCATAATTGTTGTCGCGCTGCCGAAAAGTTGCAGCTGATTGCGCATGGTGCCGCAACCGTGCGGCACC
CCTACCGCATGGAGATAAGCATGGCCACGCAGTCCAGAGAAATCGGCATTCAAGCCAAGAACAAGCCCGG
TCACTGGGTGCAAACGGAACGCAAAGCGCATGAGGCGTGGGCCGGGCTTATTGCGAGGAAACCCACGGCG
GCAATGCTGCTGCATCACCTCGTGGCGCAGATGGGCCACCAGAACGCCGTGGTGGTCAGCCAGAAGACAC
TTTCCAAGCTCATCGGACGTTCTTTGCGGACGGTCCAATACGCAGTCAAGGACTTGGTGGCCGAGCGCTG
GATCTCCGTCGTGAAGCTCAACGGCCCCGGCACCGTGTCGGCCTACGTGGTCAATGACCGCGTGGCGTGG
GGCCAGCCCCGCGACCAGTTGCGCCTGTCGGTGTTCAGTGCCGCCGTGGTGGTTGATCACGACGACCAGG
ACGAATCGCTGTTGGGGCATGGCGACCTGCGCCGCATCCCGACCCTGTATCCGGGCGAGCAGCAACTACC
GACCGGCCCCGGCGAGGAGCCGCCCAGCCAGCCCGGCATTCCGGGCATGGAACCAGACCTGCCAGCCTTG
ACCGAAACGGAGGAATGGGAACGGCGCGGGCAGCAGCGCCTGCCGATGCCCGATGAGCCGTGTTTTCTGG
ACGATGGCGAGCCGTTGGAGCCGCCGACACGGGTCACGCTGCCGCGCCGGTAGCACTTGGGTTGCGCAGC
AACCCGTAAGTGCGCTGTTCCAGACTATCGGCTGTAGCCGCCTCGCCGCCCTATACCTTGTCTGCCTCCC
CGCGTTGCGTCGCGGTGCATGGAGCCGGGCCACCTCGACCTGAATGGAAGCCGGCGGCACCTCGCTAACG
GATTCACCGTTTTTATCAGGCTCTGGGAGGCAGAATAAATGATCATATCGTCAATTATTACCTCCACGGG
GAGAGCCTGAGCAAACTGGCCTCAGGCATTTGAGAAGCACACGGTCACACTGCTTCCGGTAGTCAATAAA
CCGGTAAACCAGCAATAGACATAAGCGGCTATTTAACGACCCTGCCCTGAACCGACGACCGGGTCGAATT
TGCTTTCGAATTTCTGCCATTCATCCGCTTATTATCACTTATTCAGGCGTAGCAACCAGGCGTTTAAGGG
CACCAATAACTGCCTTAAAAAAATTACGCCCCGCCCTGCCACTCATCGCAGTACGGCCTATTGGTTAAAA
AATGAGCTGATTTAACAAAAATTTAACGCGAATTTTAACAAAATATTAACGCTTACAATTTCCATTCGCC
ATTCAGGCTGCGCAACTGTTGGGAAGGGCGATCGGTGCGGGCCTCTTCGCTATTACGCCAGCTGGCGAAA
GGGGGATGTGCTGCAAGGCGATTAAGTTGGGTAACGCCAGGGTTTTCCCAGTCACGACGTTGTAAAACGA
CGGCCAGTGAGCGCGCGTAATACGACTCACTATAGGGCGAATTGGAGCTGGGGCCGCAATTCCCAATTCC
CCAGGCATCAAATAAAACGAAAGGCTCAGTCGAAAGACTGGGCCTTTCGTTTTATCTGTTGTTTGTCGGT
GAACGCTCTCCTGAGTAGGACAAATCCGCCGGGAGCGGATTTGAACGTTGCGAAGCAACGGCCCGGAGGG
TGGCGGGCAGGACGCCCGCCATAAACTGCCAGGAATTAATTCCCCAGGCATCAAATAAAACGAAAGGCTC
AGTCGAAAGACTGGGCCTTTCGTTTTATCTGTTGTTTGTCGGTGAACGCTCTCCTGAGTAGGACAAATCC
GCCGGGAGCGGATTTGAACGTTGCGAAGCAACGGCCCGGAGGGTGGCGGGCAGGACGCCCGCCATAAACT
GCCAGGAATTAATTCCCCAGGCATCAAATAAAACGAAAGGCTCAGTCGAAAGACTGGGCCTTTCGTTTTA
TCTGTTGTTTGTCGGTGAACGCTCTCCTGAGTAGGACAAATCCGCCGGGAGCGGATTTGAACGTTGCGAA
GCAACGGCCCGGAGGGTGGCGGGCAGGACGCCCGCCATAAACTGCCAGGAATTAATTCCCCAGGCATCAA
ATAAAACGAAAGGCTCAGTCGAAAGACTGGGCCTTTCGTTTTATCTGTTGTTTGTCGGTGAACGCTCTCC
TGAGTAGGACAAATCCGCCGGGAGCGGATTTGAACGTTGCGAAGCAACGGCCCGGAGGGTGGCGGGCAGG
ACGCCCGCCATAAACTGCCAGGAATTGGGGATCGGATTCGAGCTTTAGTACCTAGATTTAGATGTCTAAA
AAGCGGGGTACCGAGGACGCGTCAATTCTCGAATTGACATAAGCCTGTTCGGTTCGTAAACTGTAATGCA
AGTAGCGTATGCGCTCACGCAACTGGTCCAGAACCTTGACCGAACGCAGCGGTGGTAACGGCGCAGTGGC
GGTTTTCATGGCTTGTTATGACTGTTTTTTTGTACAGTCTATGCCTCGGGCATCCAAGCAGCAAGCGCGT
TACGCCGTGGGTCGATGTTTGATGTTATGGAGCAGCAACGATGTTACGCAGCAGCAACGATGTTACGCAG
CAGGGCAGTCGCCCTAAAACAAAGTTAGGTGGCTCAAGTATGGGCATCATTCGCACATGTAGGCTCGGCC
CTGACCAAGTCAAATCCATGCGGGCTGCTCTTGATCTTTTCGGTCGTGAGTTCGGAGACGTAGCCACCTA
CTCCCAACATCAGCCGGACTCCGATTACCTCGGGAACTTGCTCCGTAGTAAGACATTCATCGCGCTTGCT
GCCTTCGACCAAGAAGCGGTTGTTGGCGCTCTCGCGGCTTACGTTCTGCCCAAGTTTGAGCAGCCGCGTA
GTGAGATCTATATCTATGATCTCGCAGTCTCCGGCGAGCACCGGAGGCAGGGCATTGCCACCGCGCTCAT
CAATCTCCTCAAGCATGAGGCCAACGCGCTTGGTGCTTATGTGATCTACGTGCAAGCAGATTACGGTGAC
GATCCCGCAGTGGCTCTCTATACAAAGTTGGGCATACGGGAAGAAGTGATGCACTTTGATATCGACCCAA
GTACCGCCACCTAAAGCTCGCACGCTGCCGCAAGCACTCAGGGCGCAAGGGCTGCTAAAGGAAGCGGAAC
ACGTAGAAAGCCAGTCCGCAGAAACGGTGCTGACCCCGGATGAATGTCAGCTACTGGGCTATCTGGACAA
GGGAAAACGCAAGCGCAAAGAGAAAGCAGGTAGCTTGCAGTGGGCTTACATGGCGATAGCTAGACTGGGC
GGTTTTATGGACAGCAAGCGAACCGGAATTGCCAGCTGGGGCGCCCTCTGGTAAGGTTGGGAAGCCCTGC
AAAGTAAACTGGATGGCTTTCTTGCCGCCAAGGATCTGATGGCGCAGGGGATCAAGATCTGATCAAGAGA
CAGGATACTAGTGGAGGAAGAAAAA
